Addgene plasmid #99779: TSSK
Purpose: Expresses S. meditearranea TSSK
Depositing lab: Phillip Newmark. Depositing organization: University of Illinois at Urbana-Champaign. Publication: A premeiotic function for boule in the planarian Schmidtea mediterranea. Iyer H, Issigonis M, Sharma PP, Extavour CG, Newmark PA. Proc Natl Acad Sci U S A. 2016 Jun 21;113(25):E3509-18. doi: 10.1073/pnas.1521341113. Epub 2016 Jun 2. PubMed 27330085.
Backbone
  Vector backbone: pJC53.2
  Vector type: Bacterial Expression
Growth in bacteria
  Bacterial resistance: Kanamycin, 50 μg/mL
  Growth temperature: 37°C
  Growth strain: DH5alpha
  Copy number: Unknown
Gene/Insert
  Gene/Insert name: TSSK
  Cloning method: Restriction Enzyme; 5′ cloning site unknown (unknown if destroyed); 3′ cloning site unknown (unknown if destroyed)
Terms and licenses: Academic/Nonprofit Terms; Industry Terms: Not Available to Industry
Depositor comments: Addgene Note: These plasmids were generated for in vitro transcription and may not be suitable for overexpression studies. The inserts were amplified from cDNA and may differ from NCBI reference sequences.
How to cite: TSSK was a gift from Phillip Newmark (Addgene plasmid # 99779 ; http://n2t.net/addgene:99779 ; RRID:Addgene_99779)
