[The description below was written by a language model from this plasmid's Addgene catalogue record and pLannotate feature annotations shown in this document.]
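Description:
TSSK is a 3.9 kb bacterial plasmid built on the pJC53.2 backbone that carries a cDNA-derived fragment of the TSSK gene from the planarian Schmidtea mediterranea. Although it is catalogued as a bacterial expression vector, the repository note says that plasmids in this set were made as templates for in vitro transcription and may not suit overexpression. It also warns that the inserts, being amplified from cDNA, can differ from reference sequences. The cloning sites used are not recorded, and the insert itself is not annotated in the feature table. It presumably occupies the unannotated stretch of roughly 690 bp between the two promoter clusters.

That region has a symmetrical arrangement. On one side a T7 promoter followed by a T3 promoter points inward, and on the other side a T7 promoter followed by an SP6 promoter points inward on the opposite strand. A T7 terminator lies outside each promoter cluster, positioned to stop T7 transcripts that have crossed the insert from the opposite side. T3 or SP6 polymerase can therefore produce strand-specific transcripts of either orientation, as commonly used for riboprobes. The opposing T7 promoters allow both strands to be transcribed to give double-stranded RNA, as used for RNA interference. The record itself does not specify which of these applications the plasmid was used for.

The plasmid replicates from a high-copy ColE1/pUC-type origin. The catalogue lists kanamycin selection, consistent with the annotated neo (nptII) gene. An AmpR β-lactamase coding sequence is also present, with only a fragment of its promoter annotated. A partial Tn5 transposase sequence and an M13 origin fragment appear to be backbone remnants.
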