Features (pLannotate 1.2.2; 12 found; start..end, strand, type, name):
      1..48      -  terminator     T7 terminator: transcription terminator for bacteriophage T7 RNA polymerase
     62..80      +  promoter       T7 promoter: promoter for bacteriophage T7 RNA polymerase
     84..102     +  promoter       T3 promoter: promoter for bacteriophage T3 RNA polymerase
    791..809     -  promoter       SP6 promoter: promoter for bacteriophage SP6 RNA polymerase
    813..831     -  promoter       T7 promoter: promoter for bacteriophage T7 RNA polymerase
    845..892     +  terminator     T7 terminator: transcription terminator for bacteriophage T7 RNA polymerase
   1075..1663    -  rep_origin     ori: high-copy-number ColE1/pMB1/pBR322/pUC origin of replication
   1834..2694    -  CDS            AmpR: β-lactamase; bla; confers resistance to ampicillin, carbenicillin, and related antibiotics
   2695..2711    -  promoter       AmpR promoter (fragment): bla
   2715..3506    -  CDS            neo: KKA2_KLEPN - Also known as kan, nptII. Experimental evidence at protein level: Swiss-Prot protein existence level 1. Resistance to kanamycin, neomycin, paromomycin, ribostamycin, butirosin and gentamicin B. From Klebsiella pneumoniae.
   3538..3837    -  CDS            tnpA (fragment): TN5P_ECOLX - Also known as tnp. Experimental evidence at protein level: Swiss-Prot protein existence level 1. Mediates transposition of transposon Tn5 by a 'cut and paste' mechanism. First, the monomeric transposase binds the 19 bp inverted DNA repeats flanking the transposon. Then, dimerization of the DNA- bound transposase creates a synaptic DNA complex. After nicking of the first DNA strand, excision of the transposon proceeds through a series of intermediates. The transposase then mediates the insertion of the transposon at a new site by strand transfer. The activity of the wild- type tran
   3840..3906    -  rep_origin     M13 ori (fragment): M13 bacteriophage origin of replication; arrow indicates direction of (+) strand synthesis
>Addgene plasmid #99779 | TSSK | addgene full sequence | sequence record 194246 | Addgene NGS Result
CAAAAAACCCCTCAAGACCCGTTTAGAGGCCCCAAGGGGTTATGCTAGGCGCGCCGGATCCTAATACGAC
TCACTATAGGGAGAATTAACCCTCACTAAAGGGAGACCTTTTGCTGGAAATCGAGAACAGTCGCCGTTTT
CTCGGAACACTCCTGAACGAGCAACAATTCAGCATGTTCCACAAAACAAACGAGAACGAATCCAATTGGA
AACAAAAGTGCTGAGCGGCGTAGGAGGTCCCAGTGGTCCAAGTAACTTGCCAATAGCTTTGGGTGGTTCA
ATTAGTCACCCACAGCCCCCTAAAAAAGAGAAGATCAACCGTCACTCAAAAAAACCTTCCGATGATAACC
TGAATGATCAAATCAACATTTCCAACAACAAACCGAAAAAGAAATCAGTCAATTCTTTCTTTAAGTCTTT
GACAACAAAAATATCAAAAAAGCAGGCATCACAAGTAGATGACGTTGATATCAGACCGACTTTATGGATG
AGGCACGCAACTACTCATGAAAAGTTATCCAATCCATCTCCTAGTATTAATCGATCCCCGTCAAATCAGG
ATTCTGCGTCAATGGGTCAAGGTACGATGCAGAGGTCAAATGTTAATCAAAATCGGTACATTGACACGAA
AGAAAAGTGGTCAAATTTTACTGCTGAAGCTTCACCATCTCCATCTCCATATTTTCCTGACAGGTCTGGA
AGATATGGCCAATCTAATAAAGCCACTAATTTTGACATGGAAAATCTCATAACAAGCAGCTGTGCAACGA
GTCTGACGAGTAAGGTCACTTCTATAGTGTCACCTAAATCTCCCTATAGTGAGTCGTATTAGGATCCGGC
GCGCCTAGCATAACCCCTTGGGGCCTCTAAACGGGTCTTGAGGGGTTTTTTGACGCGTGCTTCCTCGCTC
ACTGACTCGCTGCGCTCGGTCGTTCGGCTGCGGCGAGCGGTATCAGCTCACTCAAAGGCGGTAATACGGT
TATCCACAGAATCAGGGGATAACGCAGGAAAGAACATGTGAGCAAAAGGCCAGCAAAAGGCCAGGAACCG
TAAAAAGGCCGCGTTGCTGGCGTTTTTCCATAGGCTCCGCCCCCCTGACGAGCATCACAAAAATCGACGC
TCAAGTCAGAGGTGGCGAAACCCGACAGGACTATAAAGATACCAGGCGTTTCCCCCTGGAAGCTCCCTCG
TGCGCTCTCCTGTTCCGACCCTGCCGCTTACCGGATACCTGTCCGCCTTTCTCCCTTCGGGAAGCGTGGC
GCTTTCTCATAGCTCACGCTGTAGGTATCTCAGTTCGGTGTAGGTCGTTCGCTCCAAGCTGGGCTGTGTG
CACGAACCCCCCGTTCAGCCCGACCGCTGCGCCTTATCCGGTAACTATCGTCTTGAGTCCAACCCGGTAA
GACACGACTTATCGCCACTGGCAGCAGCCACTGGTAACAGGATTAGCAGAGCGAGGTATGTAGGCGGTGC
TACAGAGTTCTTGAAGTGGTGGCCTAACTACGGCTACACTAGAAGAACAGTATTTGGTATCTGCGCTCTG
CTGAAGCCAGTTACCTTCGGAAAAAGAGTTGGTAGCTCTTGATCCGGCAAACAAACCACCGCTGGTAGCG
GTGGTTTTTTTGTTTGCAAGCAGCAGATTACGCGCAGAAAAAAAGGATCTCAAGAAGATCCTTTGATCTT
TTCTACGGGGTCTGACGCTCAGTGGAACGAAAACTCACGTTAAGGGATTTTGGTCATGAGATTATCAAAA
AGGATCTTCACCTAGATCCTTTTAAATTAAAAATGAAGTTTTAAATCAATCTAAAGTATATATGAGTAAA
CTTGGTCTGACAGTTACCAATGCTTAATCAGTGAGGCACCTATCTCAGCGATCTGTCTATTTCGTTCATC
CATAGTTGCCTGGCTCCCCGTCGTGTAGATAACTACGATACGGGAGGGCTTACCATCTGGCCCCAGTGCT
GCAATGATACCGCGAGACCCACGCTCACCGGCTCCAGATTTATCAGCAATAAACCAGCCAGCCGGAAGGG
CCGAGCGCAGAAGTGGTCCTGCAACTTTATCCGCCTCCATCCAGTCTATTAATTGTTGCCGGGAAGCTAG
AGTAAGTAGTTCGCCAGTTAATAGTTTGCGCAACGTTGTTGCCATTGCTACAGGCATCGTGGTGTCACGC
TCGTCGTTTGGTATGGCTTCATTCAGCTCCGGTTCCCAACGATCAAGGCGAGTTACATGATCCCCCATGT
TGTGCAAAAAAGCGGTTAGCTCCTTCGGTCCTCCGATCGTTGTCAGAAGTAAGTTGGCCGCAGTGTTATC
ACTCATGGTTATGGCAGCACTGCATAATTCTCTTACTGTCATGCCATCCGTAAGATGCTTTTCTGTGACT
GGTGAGTACTCAACCAAGTCATTCTGAGAATAGTGTATGCGGCGACCGAGTTGCTCTTGCCCGGCGTCAA
TACGGGATAATACCGCGCCACATAGCAGAACTTTAAAAGTGCTCATCATTGGAAAACGTTCTTCGGGGCG
AAAACTCTCAAGGATCTTACCGCTGTTGAGATCCAGTTCGATGTAACCCACTCGTGCACCCAACTGATCT
TCAGCATCTTTTACTTTCACCAGCGTTTCTGGGTGAGCAAAAACAGGAAGGCAAAATGCCGCAAAAAAGG
GAATAAGGGCGACACGGAAATGTTGAATACTCATACTCTTCCTTTTTCAATTCAGAAGAACTCGTCAAGA
AGGCGATAGAAGGCGATGCGCTGCGAATCGGGAGCGGCGATACCGTAAAGCACGAGGAAGCGGTCAGCCC
ATTCGCCGCCAAGCTCTTCAGCAATATCACGGGTAGCCAACGCTATGTCCTGATAGCGGTCCGCCACACC
CAGCCGGCCACAGTCGATGAATCCAGAAAAGCGGCCATTTTCCACCATGATATTCGGCAAGCAGGCATCG
CCATGGGTCACGACGAGATCCTCGCCGTCGGGCATGCGCGCCTTGAGCCTGGCGAACAGTTCGGCTGGCG
CGAGCCCCTGATGCTCTTCGTCCAGATCATCCTGATCGACAAGACCGGCTTCCATCCGAGTACGTGCTCG
CTCGATGCGATGTTTCGCTTGGTGGTCGAATGGGCAGGTAGCCGGATCAAGCGTATGCAGCCGCCGCATT
GCATCAGCCATGATGGATACTTTCTCGGCAGGAGCAAGGTGGGATGACAGGAGATCCTGCCCCGGCACTT
CGCCCAATAGCAGCCAGTCCCTTCCCGCTTCAGTGACAACGTCGAGCACAGCTGCGCAAGGAACGCCCGT
CGTGGCCAGCCACGATAGCCGCGCTGCCTCGTCCTGCAGTTCATTCAGGGCACCGGACAGGTCGGTCTTG
ACAAAAAGAACCGGGCGCCCCTGCGCTGACAGCCGGAACACGGCGGCATCAGAGCAGCCGATTGTCTGTT
GTGCCCAGTCATAGCCGAATAGCCTCTCCACCCAAGCGGCCGGAGAACCTGCGTGCAATCCATCTTGTTC
AATCATGCGAAACGATCCTCATCCTGTCTCTTGATCAGATCTTGATCCCCTGCGCCATCAGATCATTGGC
GGCAAGAAAGCCATCCAGTTTACTTTGCAGGGCTTCCCAACCTTACCAGAGGGCGCCCCAGCTGGCAATT
CCGGTTCGCTTGCTGTCCATAAAACCGCCCAGTCTAGCTATCGCCATGTAAGCCCACTGCAAGCTACCTG
CTTTCTCTTTGCGCTTGCGTTTTCCCTTGTCCAGATAGCCCAGTAGCTGACATTCATCCGGGGTCAGCAC
CGTTTCTGCGGACTGGCTTTCTACGTGTTCCGCTTCCTTTAGCAGCCCTTGCGCCCTGAATTTTGTTAAA
ATTCGCGTTAAATTTTTGTTAAATCAGCTCATTTTTTAACCAATAGGCCGAAATCGACGCGT
